>Addgene plasmid #82034 | pICE-HA-MRE11-H129N | depositor full sequence | sequence record 155387 | Full plasmid sequence
AAGCTTGCGGCCGCCGCCACCATGTACCCCTACGATGTGCCTGACTACGCCACCGGTATGAGTACTGCAG
ATGCACTTGATGATGAAAACACATTTAAAATATTAGTTGCAACAGATATTCATCTTGGATTTATGGAGAA
AGATGCAGTCAGAGGAAATGATACGTTTGTAACACTCGATGAAATTTTAAGACTTGCCCAGGAAAATGAA
GTGGATTTTATTTTGTTAGGTGGTGATCTTTTTCATGAAAATAAGCCCTCAAGGAAAACATTACATACCT
GCCTCGAGTTATTAAGAAAATATTGTATGGGTGATCGGCCTGTCCAGTTTGAAATTCTCAGTGATCAGTC
AGTCAACTTTGGTTTTAGTAAGTTTCCATGGGTGAACTATCAAGATGGCAACCTCAACATTTCAATTCCA
GTGTTTAGTATTCATGGCAATAATGACGATCCCACAGGGGCAGATGCACTTTGTGCCTTGGACATTTTAA
GTTGTGCTGGATTTGTAAATCACTTTGGACGTTCAATGTCTGTGGAGAAGATAGACATTAGTCCGGTTTT
GCTTCAAAAAGGAAGCACAAAGATTGCGCTATATGGTTTAGGATCCATTCCAGATGAAAGGCTCTATCGA
ATGTTTGTCAATAAAAAAGTAACAATGTTGAGACCAAAGGAAGATGAGAACTCTTGGTTTAACTTATTTG
TGATTCATCAGAACAGGAGTAAACATGGAAGTACTAACTTCATTCCAGAACAATTTTTGGATGACTTCAT
TGATCTTGTTATCTGGGGCCATGAACATGAGTGTAAAATAGCTCCAACCAAAAATGAACAACAGCTGTTT
TATATCTCACAACCTGGAAGCTCAGTGGTTACTTCTCTTTCCCCAGGAGAAGCTGTAAAGAAACATGTTG
GTTTGCTGCGTATTAAAGGGAGGAAGATGAATATGCATAAAATTCCTCTTCACACAGTGCGGCAGTTTTT
CATGGAGGATATTGTTCTAGCTAATCATCCAGACATTTTTAACCCAGATAATCCTAAAGTAACCCAAGCC
ATACAAAGCTTCTGTTTGGAGAAGATTGAAGAAATGCTTGAAAATGCTGAACGGGAACGTCTGGGTAATT
CTCACCAGCCAGAGAAGCCTCTTGTACGACTGCGAGTGGACTATAGTGGAGGTTTTGAACCTTTCAGTGT
TCTTCGCTTTAGCCAGAAATTTGTGGATCGGGTAGCTAATCCAAAAGACATTATCCATTTTTTCAGGCAT
AGAGAACAAAAGGAAAAAACAGGAGAAGAGATCAACTTTGGGAAACTTATCACAAAGCCTTCAGAAGGAA
CAACTTTAAGGGTAGAAGATCTTGTAAAACAGTACTTTCAAACCGCAGAGAAGAATGTGCAGCTCTCACT
GCTAACAGAAAGAGGGATGGGTGAAGCAGTACAAGAATTTGTGGACAAGGAGGAGAAAGATGCCATTGAG
GAATTAGTGAAATACCAGTTGGAAAAAACACAGCGATTTCTTAAAGAACGTCACATTGATGCCCTCGAAG
ACAAAATCGATGAGGAGGTACGTCGTTTCAGAGAAACCAGACAAAAAAATACTAATGAAGAAGATGATGA
AGTCCGTGAGGCTATGACCAGGGCCAGAGCACTCAGATCTCAGTCAGAGGAGTCTGCTTCTGCCTTTAGT
GCTGATGACCTTATGAGTATAGATTTAGCAGAACAGATGGCTAATGACTCTGATGATAGCATCTCAGCAG
CAACCAACAAAGGAAGAGGCCGAGGAAGAGGTCGAAGAGGTGGAAGAGGGCAGAATTCAGCATCGAGAGG
AGGGTCTCAAAGAGGAAGAGCAGACACTGGTCTGGAGACTTCTACCCGTAGCAGGAACTCAAAGACTGCT
GTGTCAGCATCTAGAAATATGTCTATTATAGATGCCTTTAAATCTACAAGACAGCAGCCTTCCCGAAATG
TCACTACTAAGAATTATTCAGAGGTGATTGAGGTAGATGAATCAGATGTGGAAGAAGACATTTTTCCTAC
CACTTCAAAGACAGATCAAAGGTGGTCCAGCACATCATCCAGCAAAATCATGTCCCAGAGTCAAGTATCG
AAAGGGGTTGATTTTGAATCAAGTGAGGATGATGATGATGATCCTTTTATGAACACTAGTTCTTTAAGAA
GAAATAGAAGATAAGGTACCCTCGAGACGCGTCTGCAGTCTAGATAAACCCGCTGATCAGCCTCGACTGT
GCCTTCTAGTTGCCAGCCATCTGTTGTTTGCCCCTCCCCCGTGCCTTCCTTGACCCTGGAAGGTGCCACT
CCCACTGTCCTTTCCTAATAAAATGAGGAAATTGCATCGCATTGTCTGAGTAGGTGTCATTCTATTCTGG
GGGGTGGGGTGGGGCAGGACAGCAAGGGGGAGGATTGGGAAGACAATAGCAGGCATGCTGGGGATGCGGT
GGGCTCTATGGCTTCTGAGGCGGAAAGAACCAGCTGGGGCTCTAGGGGGTATCCCC
[124 nt withheld, positions 2507-2630]
C
[91 nt withheld, positions 2632-2722]
A
[49 nt withheld, positions 2724-2772]
CCTTTGACGTTGGAGTCCACGTTCTTT
[37 nt withheld, positions 2800-2836]
ACCCTATCTCGGTCTATTCTTTTGATTTATAAGGGATTTTGCCGATTTCGGCCTATTGGTTAAAAAATGA
GCTGATTTAACAAAAATTTAACGCGAATTAATTCTGTGGAATGTGTGTCAGTTAGGGTGTGGAAAGTCCC
CAGGCTCCCCAGCAGGCAGAAGTATGCAAAGCATGCATCTCAATTAGTCAGCAACCAGGTGTGGAAAGTC
CCCAGGCTCCCCAGCAGGCAGAAGTATGCAAAGCATGCATCTCAATTAGTCAGCAACCATAGTCCCGCCC
CTAACTCCGCCCATCCCGCCCCTAACTCCGCCCAGTTCCGCCCATTCTCCGCCCCATGGCTGACTAATTT
TTTTTATTTATGCAGAGGCCGAGGCCGCCTCTGCCTCTGAGCTATTCCAGAAGTAGTGAGGAGGCTTTTT
TGGAGGCCTAGGCTTTTGCAAAAAGCTCCCGGGAGCTTGTATATCCATTTTCGGATCTGATCAGCACGTG
ACCATGACCGAGTACAAGCCCACGGTGCGCCTCGCCACCCGCGACGACGTCCCCAGGGCCGTACGCACCC
TCGCCGCCGCGTTCGCCGACTACCCCGCCACGCGCCACACCGTCGATCCGGACCGCCACATCGAGCGGGT
CACCGAGCTGCAAGAACTCTTCCTCACGCGCGTCGGGCTCGACATCGGCAAGGTGTGGGTCGCGGACGAC
GGCGCCGCGGTGGCGGTCTGGACCACGCCGGAGAGCGTCGAAGCGGGGGCGGTGTTCGCCGAGATCGGCC
CGCGCATGGCCGAGTTGAGCGGTTCCCGGCTGGCCGCGCAGCAACAGATGGAAGGCCTCCTGGCGCCGCA
CCGGCCCAAGGAGCCCGCGTGGTTCCTGGCCACCGTCGGCGTCTCGCCCGACCACCAGGGCAAGGGTCTG
GGCAGCGCCGTCGTGCTCCCCGGAGTGGAGGCGGCCGAGCGCGCCGGGGTGCCCGCCTTCCTGGAGACCT
CCGCGCCCCGCAACCTCCCCTTCTACGAGCGGCTCGGCTTCACCGTCACCGCCGACGTCGAGGTGCCCGA
AGGACCGCGCACCTGGTGCATGACCCGCAAGCCCGGTGCCTGACACGTGCTACGAGATTTCGATTCCACC
GCCGCCTTCTATGAAAGGTTGGGCTTCGGAATCGTTTTCCGGGACGCCGGCTGGATGATCCTCCAGCGCG
GGGATCTCATGCTGGAGTTCTTCGCCCACCCCAACTTGTTTATTGCAGCTTATAATGGTTACAAATAAAG
CAATAGCATCACAAATTTCACAAATAAAGCATTTTTTTCACTGCATTCTAGTTGTGGTTTGTCCAAACTC
ATCAATGTATCTTATCATGTCTGGCTAGCCGTCGACCTCTAGCTAGAGCTTGGCGTAATCATGGTCATAG
CTGTTTCCTGTGTGAAATTGTTATCCGCTCACAATTCCACACAACATACGAGCCGGAAGCATAAAGTGTA
AAGCCTGGGGTGCCTAATGAGTGAGCTAACTCACATTAATTGCGTTGCGCTCACTGCCCGCTTTCCAGTC
GGGAAACCTGTCGTGCCAGCTGCATTAATGAATCGGCCAACGCGCGGGGAGAGGCGGTTTGCGTATTGGG
CGCTCTTCCGCTTCCTCGCTCACTGACTCGCTGCGCTCGGTCGTTCGGCTGCGGCGAGCGGTATCAGCTC
ACTCAAAGGCGGTAATACGGTTATCCACAGAATCAGGGGATAACGCAGGAAAGAACATGTGAGCAAAAGG
CCAGCAAAAGGCCAGGAACCGTAAAAAGGCCGCGTTGCTGGCGTTTTTCCATAGGCTCCGCCCCCCTGAC
GAGCATCACAAAAATCGACGCTCAAGTCAGAGGTGGCGAAACCCGACAGGACTATAAAGATACCAGGCGT
TTCCCCCTGGAAGCTCCCTCGTGCGCTCTCCTGTTCCGACCCTGCCGCTTACCGGATACCTGTCCGCCTT
TCTCCCTTCGGGAAGCGTGGCGCTTTCTCATAGCTCACGCTGTAGGTATCTCAGTTCGGTGTAGGTCGTT
CGCTCCAAGCTGGGCTGTGTGCACGAACCCCCCGTTCAGCCCGACCGCTGCGCCTTATCCGGTAACTATC
GTCTTGAGTCCAACCCGGTAAGACACGACTTATCGCCACTGGCAGCAGCCACTGGTAACAGGATTAGCAG
AGCGAGGTATGTAGGCGGTGCTACAGAGTTCTTGAAGTGGTGGCCTAACTACGGCTACACTAGAAGAACA
GTATTTGGTATCTGCGCTCTGCTGAAGCCAGTTACCTTCGGAAAAAGAGTTGGTAGCTCTTGATCCGGCA
AACAAACCACCGCTGGTAGCGGTTTTTTTGTTTGCAAGCAGCAGATTACGCGCAGAAAAAAAGGATCTCA
AGAAGATCCTTTGATCTTTTCTACGGGGTCTGACGCTCAGTGGAACGAAAACTCACGTTAAGGGATTTTG
GTCATGAGATTATCAAAAAGGATCTTCACCTAGATCCTTTTAAATTAAAAATGAAGTTTTAAATCAATCT
AAAGTATATATGAGTAAACTTGGTCTGACAGTTACCAATGCTTAATCAGTGAGGCACCTATCTCAGCGAT
CTGTCTATTTCGTTCATCCATAGTTGCCTGACTCCCCGTCGTGTAGATAACTACGATACGGGAGGGCTTA
CCATCTGGCCCCAGTGCTGCAATGATACCGCGAGACCCACGCTCACCGGCTCCAGATTTATCAGCAATAA
ACCAGCCAGCCGGAAGGGCCGAGCGCAGAAGTGGTCCTGCAACTTTATCCGCCTCCATCCAGTCTATTAA
TTGTTGCCGGGAAGCTAGAGTAAGTAGTTCGCCAGTTAATAGTTTGCGCAACGTTGTTGCCATTGCTACA
GGCATCGTGGTGTCACGCTCGTCGTTTGGTATGGCTTCATTCAGCTCCGGTTCCCAACGATCAAGGCGAG
TTACATGATCCCCCATGTTGTGCAAAAAAGCGGTTAGCTCCTTCGGTCCTCCGATCGTTGTCAGAAGTAA
GTTGGCCGCAGTGTTATCACTCATGGTTATGGCAGCACTGCATAATTCTCTTACTGTCATGCCATCCGTA
AGATGCTTTTCTGTGACTGGTGAGTACTCAACCAAGTCATTCTGAGAATAGTGTATGCGGCGACCGAGTT
GCTCTTGCCCGGCGTCAATACGGGATAATACCGCGCCACATAGCAGAACTTTAAAAGTGCTCATCATTGG
AAAACGTTCTTCGGGGCGAAAACTCTCAAGGATCTTACCGCTGTTGAGATCCAGTTCGATGTAACCCACT
CGTGCACCCAACTGATCTTCAGCATCTTTTACTTTCACCAGCGTTTCTGGGTGAGCAAAAACAGGAAGGC
AAAATGCCGCAAAAAAGGGAATAAGGGCGACACGGAAATGTTGAATACTCATACTCTTCCTTTTTCAATA
TTATTGAAGCATTTATCAGGGTTATTGTCTCATGAGCGGATACATATTTGAATGTATTTAGAAAAATAAA
CAAATAGGGGTTCCGCGCACATTTCCCCGAAAAGTGCCACCTGACGTCGACGGATCGGGAGATCCTGTAC
GGGCCAGATATCCGCGTTGACATTGATTATTGACTAGTTATTAATAGTAATCAATTACGGGGTCATTAGT
TCATAGCCCATATATGGAGTTCCGCGTTACATAACTTACGGTAAATGGCCCGCCTGGCTGACCGCCCAAC
GACCCCCGCCCATTGACGTCAATAATGACGTATGTTCCCATAGTAACGCCAATAGGGACTTTCCATTGAC
GTCAATGGGTGGAGTATTTACGGTAAACTGCCCACTTGGCAGTACATCAAGTGTATCATATGCCAAGTAC
GCCCCCTATTGACGTCAATGACGGTAAATGGCCCGCCTGGCATTATGCCCAGTACATGACCTTATGGGAC
TTTCCTACTTGGCAGTACATCTACGTATTAGTCATCGCTATTACCATGGTGATGCGGTTTTGGCAGTACA
TCAATGGGCGTGGATAGCGGTTTGACTCACGGGGATTTCCAAGTCTCCACCCCATTGACGTCAATGGGAG
TTTGTTTTGGCACCAAAATCAACGGGACTTTCCAAAATGTCGTAACAACTCCGCCCCATTGACGCAAATG
GGCGGTAGGCGTGTACGGTGGGAGGTCTATATAAGCAGAGCTCTCCCTATCAGTGATAGAGATCTCCCTA
TCAGTGATAGAGATCGTCGACGAGCTCGTTTAGTGAACCGTCAGATCGCCTGGAGACGCCATCCACGCTG
TTTTGACCTCCATAGAAGACACCGGGACCGATCCAGCCTCCGGC
Features (pLannotate 1.2.2; 20 found; start..end, strand, type, name):
     58..2181    +  CDS            MRE11: MRE11_HUMAN - Also known as HNGS1, MRE11A. Experimental evidence at protein level: Swiss-Prot protein existence level 1. Component of the MRN complex, which plays a central role in double-strand break (DSB) repair, DNA recombination, maintenance of telomere integrity and meiosis (PubMed:9651580, PubMed:9590181, PubMed:9705271, PubMed:11741547, PubMed:29670289). The complex possesses single-strand endonuclease activity and double-strand- specific 3'-5' exonuclease activity, which are provided by MRE11 (PubMed:9651580, PubMed:9590181, PubMed:9705271, PubMed:11741547, PubMed:29670289). RAD50 may
   2237..2461    +  polyA_signal   bGH poly(A) signal: bovine growth hormone polyadenylation signal
   2465..2486    +  promoter       SV40 promoter (fragment): SV40 enhancer and early promoter
   2507..2935    +  rep_origin     f1 ori (sequence partly withheld): f1 bacteriophage origin of replication; arrow indicates direction of (+) strand synthesis
   2949..3278    +  promoter       SV40 promoter: SV40 enhancer and early promoter
   3330..3929    +  CDS            PuroR: puromycin N-acetyltransferase; pac from Streptomyces alboniger; confers resistance to puromycin
   3939..4064    +  CDS            ble (fragment): BLE_KLEPN - Experimental evidence at protein level: Swiss-Prot protein existence level 1. Binding protein with a strong affinity to the bleomycin family of antibiotics. Binds to CL990; an antimitotic-antibiotic compound. From Klebsiella pneumoniae.
   4059..4180    +  polyA_signal   SV40 poly(A) signal: SV40 polyadenylation signal
   4254..4270    -  protein_bind   lac operator: The lac repressor binds to the lac operator to inhibit transcription in E. coli. This inhibition can be relieved by adding lactose or isopropyl-β-D-thiogalactopyranoside (IPTG). lac repressor encoded by lacI
   4278..4308    -  promoter       lac promoter: promoter for the E. coli lac operon
   4323..4344    -  protein_bind   CAP binding site: CAP binding activates transcription in the presence of cAMP. E. coli catabolite activator protein
   4357..4449    -  CDS            lacI (fragment): lac repressor; lacI; The lac repressor binds to the lac operator to inhibit transcription in E. coli. This inhibition can be relieved by adding lactose or isopropyl-β-D-thiogalactopyranoside (IPTG).
   4632..5217    -  rep_origin     ori: high-copy-number ColE1/pMB1/pBR322/pUC origin of replication
   5388..6248    -  CDS            AmpR: β-lactamase; bla; confers resistance to ampicillin, carbenicillin, and related antibiotics
   6249..6353    -  promoter       AmpR promoter: bla
   6425..6804    +  enhancer       CMV enhancer: human cytomegalovirus immediate early enhancer
   6805..7008    +  promoter       CMV promoter: human cytomegalovirus (CMV) immediate early promoter
   7010..7029    +  promoter       PLtetO-1 promoter (fragment): modified phage lambda PL promoter with tet operator sites (Lutz and Bujard, 1997)
   7031..7050    +  promoter       PLtetO-1 promoter (fragment): modified phage lambda PL promoter with tet operator sites (Lutz and Bujard, 1997)
   7058..7091    +  promoter       TRE3GV promoter (fragment): 3rd-generation Tet-responsive promoter that can be activated by binding of Tet-On® 3G, optimized for retroviral and lentiviral vectors
