[The description below was written by a language model from this plasmid's Addgene catalogue record and pLannotate feature annotations shown in this document.]
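Description:
pICE-HA-MRE11-H129N is a 7,150 bp mammalian expression plasmid built on the synthetic pICE backbone, modified to carry an HA tag and cloning sites. It is propagated in E. coli through a high-copy ColE1/pUC-type origin with ampicillin selection (AmpR under its own bla promoter), and it also carries an f1 phage origin. For selection in mammalian cells, an SV40 enhancer/early promoter drives puromycin N-acetyltransferase, terminated by an SV40 polyadenylation signal. The short ble and lacI fragments and the lac promoter/operator elements picked up by the annotation appear to be backbone remnants rather than functional parts of the payload.

The payload is the human MRE11 (MRE11A) coding sequence, about 2.1 kb, inserted between AgeI and KpnI sites and carrying the H129N substitution, which the record describes as a nuclease-dead mutant. The HA epitope is fused at the N terminus from the backbone, although it is not annotated separately in the feature table. Transcription is driven by a CMV-tet promoter: the CMV immediate-early enhancer and promoter are followed by short tet operator matches, which the automated annotation labels as PLtetO-1 and TRE3GV fragments. A bovine growth hormone polyadenylation signal ends the transcript. In ordinary cells, which lack the Tet repressor, this arrangement gives constitutive expression. In T-REx cells, which express the repressor, the operators keep the promoter silent until doxycycline is added. MRE11 is the nuclease subunit of the MRN complex involved in DNA double-strand break repair, so this construct is suited to expressing a catalytically inactive, HA-tagged version to test how far MRE11 nuclease activity contributes to break processing, with puromycin available to select transfected or stable cells.
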