Addgene plasmid #82034: pICE-HA-MRE11-H129N
Purpose: Plasmid for constitutive or doxycycline-inducible expression of H129N nuclease-dead mutant of human MRE11. Confers resistance to puromycin. Use T-REx cells for doxycycline-inducible expression.
Depositing lab: Sébastien Britton & Patrick Calsou. Publication: Coordinated nuclease activities counteract Ku at single-ended DNA double-strand breaks. Chanut P, Britton S, Coates J, Jackson SP, Calsou P. Nat Commun. 2016 Sep 19;7:12889. doi: 10.1038/ncomms12889. PubMed 27641979.
Backbone
  Vector backbone: pICE
  Backbone manufacturer: Synthetic - Addgene Plasmid #46960
  Backbone size w/o insert (bp): 5023
  Total vector size (bp): 7150
  Modifications to backbone: HA Tag and cloning sites
  Vector type: Mammalian Expression
  Selectable markers: Puromycin
Growth in bacteria
  Bacterial resistance: Ampicillin, 100 μg/mL
  Growth temperature: 37°C
  Growth strain: DH5alpha
  Copy number: High Copy
Gene/Insert
  Gene/Insert name: MRE11 (alt name: MRE11A)
  Species: H. sapiens (human)
  Insert size (bp): 2127
  Mutation: Nuclease-dead mutant: H129N MRE11
  Entrez Gene: MRE11 (a.k.a. ATLD, HNGS1, MRE11A, MRE11B)
  Promoter: CMV-tet
  Tag / fusion protein: HA (N terminal on backbone)
  Cloning method: Restriction Enzyme; 5′ cloning site AgeI (not destroyed); 3′ cloning site KpnI (not destroyed)
  Sequencing primers: 5′ CMV-F; 3′ BGH-R
Resource information
  A portion of this plasmid was derived from a plasmid made by: I.M.A.G.E. clone #5181691
Terms and licenses: Academic/Nonprofit Terms; Industry Terms: Not Available to Industry
How to cite: pICE-HA-MRE11-H129N was a gift from Sébastien Britton & Patrick Calsou (Addgene plasmid # 82034 ; http://n2t.net/addgene:82034 ; RRID:Addgene_82034)
