>Addgene plasmid #82034 | pICE-HA-MRE11-H129N | addgene partial sequence | sequence record 157237 | BGH-rev 5'-TAGAAGGCACAGTCGAGG-3'
CAGACGCGTCTCGAGGGTACCTTATCTTCTATTTCTTCTTAAAGAACTAGTGTTCATAAAAGGATCATCA
TCATCATCCTCACTTGATTCAAAATCAACCCCTTTCGATACTTGACTCTGGGACATGATTTTGCTGGATG
ATGTGCTGGACCACCTTTGATCTGTCTTTGAAGTGGTAGGAAAAATGTCTTCTTCCACATCTGATTCATC
TACCTCAATCACCTCTGAATAATTCTTAGTAGTGACATTTCGGGAAGGCTGCTGTCTTGTAGATTTAAAG
GCATCTATAATAGACATATTTCTAGATGCTGACACAGCAGTCTTTGAGTTCCTGCTACGGGTAGAAGTCT
CCAGACCAGTGTCTGCTCTTCCTCTTTGAGACCCTCCTCTCGATGCTGAATTCTGCCCTCTTCCACCTCT
TCGACCTCTTCCTCGGCCTCTTCCTTTGTTGGTTGCTGCTGAGATGCTATCATCAGAGTCATTAGCCATC
TGTTCTGCTAAATCTATACTCATAAGGTCATCAGCACTAAAGGCAGAAGCAGACTCCTCTGACTGAGATC
TGAGTGCTCTGGCCCTGGTCATAGCCTCACGGACTTCATCATCTTCTTCATTAGTATTTTTTTGTCTGGT
TTCTCTGAAACGACGTACCTCCTCATCGATTTTGTCTTCGAGGGCATCAATGTGACGTTCTTTAAGAAAT
CGCTGTGTTTTTTCCAACTGGTATTTCACTAATTCCTCAATGGCATCTTTCTCCTCCTTGTCCACAAATT
CTTGTACTGCTTCACCCATCCCTCTTTCTGTTAGCAGTGAGAGCTGCACATTCTTCTCTGCGGTTTGAAA
GTACTGTTTTACAAGATCTTCTACCCTTA
