>Addgene plasmid #82034 | pICE-HA-MRE11-H129N | addgene partial sequence | sequence record 158066 | CMV-F 5'-CGCAAATGGGCGGTAGGCGTG-3'
AGCAGAGCTCTCCCTATCAGTGATAGAGATCTCCCTATCAGTGATAGAGATCGTCGACGAGCTCGTTTAG
TGAACCGTCAGATCGCCTGGAGACGCCATCCACGCTGTTTTGACCTCCATAGAAGACACCGGGACCGATC
CAGCCTCCGGCAAGCTTGCGGCCGCCGCCACCATGTACCCCTACGATGTGCCTGACTACGCCACCGGTAT
GAGTACTGCAGATGCACTTGATGATGAAAACACATTTAAAATATTAGTTGCAACAGATATTCATCTTGGA
TTTATGGAGAAAGATGCAGTCAGAGGAAATGATACGTTTGTAACACTCGATGAAATTTTAAGACTTGCCC
AGGAAAATGAAGTGGATTTTATTTTGTTAGGTGGTGATCTTTTTCATGAAAATAAGCCCTCAAGGAAAAC
ATTACATACCTGCCTCGAGTTATTAAGAAAATATTGTATGGGTGATCGGCCTGTCCAGTTTGAAATTCTC
AGTGATCAGTCAGTCAACTTTGGTTTTAGTAAGTTTCCATGGGTGAACTATCAAGATGGCAACCTCAACA
TTTCAATTCCAGTGTTTAGTATTCATGGCAATAATGACGATCCCACAGGGGCAGATGCACTTTGTGCCTT
GGACATTTTAAGTTGTGCTGGATTTGTAAATCACTTTGGACGTTCAATGTCTGTGGAGAAGATAGACATT
AGTCCGGTTTTGCTTCAAAAAGGAAGCACAAAGATTGCGCTATATGGTTTAGGATCCATTCCAGATGAAA
GGCTCTATCGAATGTTTGTCAATAAA
